>Addgene plasmid #245219 | pET-NIC-His6-TEV-SHP2-PTP(Q510K) | addgene full sequence | sequence record 487445 | Addgene NGS Result
TTGAGATCCTTTTTTTCTGCGCGTAATCTGCTGCTTGCAAACAAAAAAACCACCGCTACCAGCGGTGGTT
TGTTTGCCGGATCAAGAGCTACCAACTCTTTTTCCGAAGGTAACTGGCTTCAGCAGAGCGCAGATACCAA
ATACTGTCCTTCTAGTGTAGCCGTAGTTAGGCCACCACTTCAAGAACTCTGTAGCACCGCCTACATACCT
CGCTCTGCTAATCCTGTTACCAGTGGCTGCTGCCAGTGGCGATAAGTCGTGTCTTACCGGGTTGGACTCA
AGACGATAGTTACCGGATAAGGCGCAGCGGTCGGGCTGAACGGGGGGTTCGTGCACACAGCCCAGCTTGG
AGCGAACGACCTACACCGAACTGAGATACCTACAGCGTGAGCTATGAGAAAGCGCCACGCTTCCCGAAGG
GAGAAAGGCGGACAGGTATCCGGTAAGCGGCAGGGTCGGAACAGGAGAGCGCACGAGGGAGCTTCCAGGG
GGAAACGCCTGGTATCTTTATAGTCCTGTCGGGTTTCGCCACCTCTGACTTGAGCGTCGATTTTTGTGAT
GCTCGTCAGGGGGGCGGAGCCTATGGAAAAACGCCAGCAACGCGGCCTTTTTACGGTTCCTGGCCTTTTG
CTGGCCTTTTGCTCACATGTTCTTTCCTGCGTTATCCCCTGATTCTGTGGATAACCGTATTACCGCCTTT
GAGTGAGCTGATACCGCTCGCCGCAGCCGAACGACCGAGCGCAGCGAGTCAGTGAGCGAGGAAGCGGAAG
AGCGCCTGATGCGGTATTTTCTCCTTACGCATCTGTGCGGTATTTCACACCGCAATGGTGCACTCTCAGT
ACAATCTGCTCTGATGCCGCATAGTTAAGCCAGTATACACTCCGCTATCGCTACGTGACTGGGTCATGGC
TGCGCCCCGACACCCGCCAACACCCGCTGACGCGCCCTGACGGGCTTGTCTGCTCCCGGCATCCGCTTAC
AGACAAGCTGTGACCGTCTCCGGGAGCTGCATGTGTCAGAGGTTTTCACCGTCATCACCGAAACGCGCGA
GGCAGCTGCGGTAAAGCTCATCAGCGTGGTCGTGAAGCGATTCACAGATGTCTGCCTGTTCATCCGCGTC
CAGCTCGTTGAGTTTCTCCAGAAGCGTTAATGTCTGGCTTCTGATAAAGCGGGCCATGTTAAGGGCGGTT
TTTTCCTGTTTGGTCACTGATGCCTCCGTGTAAGGGGGATTTCTGTTCATGGGGGTAATGATACCGATGA
AACGAGAGAGGATGCTCACGATACGGGTTACTGATGATGAACATGCCCGGTTACTGGAACGTTGTGAGGG
TAAACAACTGGCGGTATGGATGCGGCGGGACCAGAGAAAAATCACTCAGGGTCAATGCCAGCGCTTCGTT
AATACAGATGTAGGTGTTCCACAGGGTAGCCAGCAGCATCCTGCGATGCAGATCCGGAACATAATGGTGC
AGGGCGCTGACTTCCGCGTTTCCAGACTTTACGAAACACGGAAACCGAAGACCATTCATGTTGTTGCTCA
GGTCGCAGACGTTTTGCAGCAGCAGTCGCTTCACGTTCGCTCGCGTATCGGTGATTCATTCTGCTAACCA
GTAAGGCAACCCCGCCAGCCTAGCCGGGTCCTCAACGACAGGAGCACGATCATGCGCACCCGTGGGGCCG
CCATGCCGGCGATAATGGCCTGCTTCTCGCCGAAACGTTTGGTGGCGGGACCAGTGACGAAGGCTTGAGC
GAGGGCGTGCAAGATTCCGAATACCGCAAGCGACAGGCCGATCATCGTCGCGCTCCAGCGAAAGCGGTCC
TCGCCGAAAATGACCCAGAGCGCTGCCGGCACCTGTCCTACGAGTTGCATGATAAAGAAGACAGTCATAA
GTGCGGCGACGATAGTCATGCCCCGCGCCCACCGGAAGGAGCTGACTGGGTTGAAGGCTCTCAAGGGCAT
CGGTCGAGATCCCGGTGCCTAATGAGTGAGCTAACTTACATTAATTGCGTTGCGCTCACTGCCCGCTTTC
CAGTCGGGAAACCTGTCGTGCCAGCTGCATTAATGAATCGGCCAACGCGCGGGGAGAGGCGGTTTGCGTA
TTGGGCGCCAGGGTGGTTTTTCTTTTCACCAGTGAGACGGGCAACAGCTGATTGCCCTTCACCGCCTGGC
CCTGAGAGAGTTGCAGCAAGCGGTCCACGCTGGTTTGCCCCAGCAGGCGAAAATCCTGTTTGATGGTGGT
TAACGGCGGGATATAACATGAGCTGTCTTCGGTATCGTCGTATCCCACTACCGAGATATCCGCACCAACG
CGCAGCCCGGACTCGGTAATGGCGCGCATTGCGCCCAGCGCCATCTGATCGTTGGCAACCAGCATCGCAG
TGGGAACGATGCCCTCATTCAGCATTTGCATGGTTTGTTGAAAACCGGACATGGCACTCCAGTCGCCTTC
CCGTTCCGCTATCGGCTGAATTTGATTGCGAGTGAGATATTTATGCCAGCCAGCCAGACGCAGACGCGCC
GAGACAGAACTTAATGGGCCCGCTAACAGCGCGATTTGCTGGTGACCCAATGCGACCAGATGCTCCACGC
CCAGTCGCGTACCGTCTTCATGGGAGAAAATAATACTGTTGATGGGTGTCTGGTCAGAGACATCAAGAAA
TAACGCCGGAACATTAGTGCAGGCAGCTTCCACAGCAATGGCATCCTGGTCATCCAGCGGATAGTTAATG
ATCAGCCCACTGACGCGTTGCGCGAGAAGATTGTGCACCGCCGCTTTACAGGCTTCGACGCCGCTTCGTT
CTACCATCGACACCACCACGCTGGCACCCAGTTGATCGGCGCGAGATTTAATCGCCGCGACAATTTGCGA
CGGCGCGTGCAGGGCCAGACTGGAGGTGGCAACGCCAATCAGCAACGACTGTTTGCCCGCCAGTTGTTGT
GCCACGCGGTTGGGAATGTAATTCAGCTCCGCCATCGCCGCTTCCACTTTTTCCCGCGTTTTCGCAGAAA
CGTGGCTGGCCTGGTTCACCACGCGGGAAACGGTCTGATAAGAGACACCGGCATACTCTGCGACATCGTA
TAACGTTACTGGTTTCACATTCACCACCCTGAATTGACTCTCTTCCGGGCGCTATCATGCCATACCGCGA
AAGGTTTTGCGCCATTCGATGGTGTCCGGGATCTCGACGCTCTCCCTTATGCGACTCCTGCATTAGGAAG
CAGCCCAGTAGTAGGTTGAGGCCGTTGAGCACCGCCGCCGCAAGGAATGGTGCATGCAAGGAGATGGCGC
CCAACAGTCCCCCGGCCACGGGGCCTGCCACCATACCCACGCCGAAACAAGCGCTCATGAGCCCGAAGTG
GCGAGCCCGATCTTCCCCATCGGTGATGTCGGCGATATAGGCGCCAGCAACCGCACCTGTGGCGCCGGTG
ATGCCGGCCACGATGCGTCCGGCGTAGAGGATCGAGATCTCGATCCCGCGAAATTAATACGACTCACTAT
AGGGGAATTGTGAGCGGATAACAATTCCCCTCTAGAAATAATTTTGTTTAACTTTAAGAAGGAGATATAC
ATATGCACCATCATCATCATCATTCTTCTGGTGTAGATCTGGGTACCGAGAACCTGTACTTCCAATCCAT
GGCTGAGACCACAGATAAAGTCAAACAAGGCTTTTGGGAAGAATTTGAGACACTACAACAACAGGAGTGC
AAACTTCTCTACAGCCGAAAAGAGGGTCAAAGGCAAGAAAACAAAAACAAAAATAGATATAAAAACATCC
TGCCCTTTGATCATACCAGGGTTGTCCTACACGATGGTGATCCCAATGAGCCTGTTTCAGATTACATCAA
TGCAAATATCATCATGCCTGAATTTGAAACCAAGTGCAACAATTCAAAGCCCAAAAAGAGTTACATTGCC
ACACAAGGCTGCCTGCAAAACACGGTGAATGACTTTTGGCGGATGGTGTTCCAAGAAAACTCCCGAGTGA
TTGTCATGACAACGAAAGAAGTGGAGAGAGGAAAGAGTAAATGTGTCAAATACTGGCCTGATGAGTATGC
TCTAAAAGAATATGGCGTCATGCGTGTTAGGAACGTCAAAGAAAGCGCCGCTCATGACTATACGCTAAGA
GAACTTAAACTTTCAAAGGTTGGACAAGGGAATACGGAGAGAACGGTCTGGCAATACCACTTTCGGACCT
GGCCGGACCACGGCGTGCCCAGCGACCCTGGGGGCGTGCTGGACTTCCTGGAGGAGGTGCACCATAAGCA
GGAGAGCATCATGGATGCAGGGCCGGTCGTGGTGCACTGCAGTGCTGGAATTGGCCGGACAGGGACGTTC
ATTGTGATTGATATTCTTATTGACATCATCAGAGAGAAAGGTGTTGACTGCGATATTGACGTTCCCAAAA
CCATCCAGATGGTGCGGTCTCAGAGGTCAGGGATGGTCCAGACAGAAGCAAAGTACCGATTTATCTATAT
GGCGGTCCAGCATTATATTGAAACACTACAGCGCAGGATTTGACAGTAAAGGTGGATACGGATCCGAATT
CGAGCTCCGTCGACAAGCTTGCGGCCGCACTCGAGCACCACCACCACCACCACTGAGATCCGGCTGCTAA
CAAAGCCCGAAAGGAAGCTGAGTTGGCTGCTGCCACCGCTGAGCAATAACTAGCATAACCCCTTGGGGCC
TCTAAACGGGTCTTGAGGGGTTTTTTGCTGAAAGGAGGAACTATATCCGGATTGGCGAATGGG
[124 nt withheld, positions 4754-4877]
C
[91 nt withheld, positions 4879-4969]
A
[49 nt withheld, positions 4971-5019]
CCTTTGACGTTGGAGTCCACGTTCTTT
[37 nt withheld, positions 5047-5083]
ACCCTATCTCGGTCTATTCTTTTGATTTATAAGGGATTTTGCCGATTTCGGCCTATTGGTTAAAAAATGA
GCTGATTTAACAAAAATTTAACGCGAATTTTAACAAAATATTAACGCTTACAATTTAGGTGGCACTTTTC
GGGGAAATGTGCGCGGAACCCCTATTTGTTTATTTTTCTAAATACATTCAAATATGTATCCGCTCATGAA
TTAATTCTTAGAAAAACTCATCGAGCATCAAATGAAACTGCAATTTATTCATATCAGGATTATCAATACC
ATATTTTTGAAAAAGCCGTTTCTGTAATGAAGGAGAAAACTCACCGAGGCAGTTCCATAGGATGGCAAGA
TCCTGGTATCGGTCTGCGATTCCGACTCGTCCAACATCAATACAACCTATTAATTTCCCCTCGTCAAAAA
TAAGGTTATCAAGTGAGAAATCACCATGAGTGACGACTGAATCCGGTGAGAATGGCAAAAGTTTATGCAT
TTCTTTCCAGACTTGTTCAACAGGCCAGCCATTACGCTCGTCATCAAAATCACTCGCATCAACCAAACCG
TTATTCATTCGTGATTGCGCCTGAGCGAGACGAAATACGCGATCGCTGTTAAAAGGACAATTACAAACAG
GAATCGAATGCAACCGGCGCAGGAACACTGCCAGCGCATCAACAATATTTTCACCTGAATCAGGATATTC
TTCTAATACCTGGAATGCTGTTTTCCCGGGGATCGCAGTGGTGAGTAACCATGCATCATCAGGAGTACGG
ATAAAATGCTTGATGGTCGGAAGAGGCATAAATTCCGTCAGCCAGTTTAGTCTGACCATCTCATCTGTAA
CATCATTGGCAACGCTACCTTTGCCATGTTTCAGAAACAACTCTGGCGCATCGGGCTTCCCATACAATCG
ATAGATTGTCGCACCTGATTGCCCGACATTATCGCGAGCCCATTTATACCCATATAAATCAGCATCCATG
TTGGAATTTAATCGCGGCCTAGAGCAAGACGTTTCCCGTTGAATATGGCTCATAACACCCCTTGTATTAC
TGTTTATGTAAGCAGACAGTTTTATTGTTCATGACCAAAATCCCTTAACGTGAGTTTTCGTTCCACTGAG
CGTCAGACCCCGTAGAAAAGATCAAAGGATCTTC
Features (pLannotate 1.2.2; 19 found; start..end, strand, type, name):
      1..589     +  rep_origin     ori: high-copy-number ColE1/pMB1/pBR322/pUC origin of replication
    775..914     -  misc_feature   bom: basis of mobility region from pBR322
   1016..1207    -  CDS            rop: Rop protein, which maintains plasmids at low copy number; rop
   1224..1604    +  CDS            YPB1_ECOLX: Protein predicted: Swiss-Prot protein existence level 4. From Escherichia coli.
   1676..1967    -  CDS            TcR (fragment): tetracycline efflux protein; tet; confers resistance to tetracycline
   1982..2003    -  protein_bind   CAP binding site: CAP binding activates transcription in the presence of cAMP. E. coli catabolite activator protein
   2016..3098    -  CDS            lacI: lac repressor; lacI; The lac repressor binds to the lac operator to inhibit transcription in E. coli. This inhibition can be relieved by adding lactose or isopropyl-β-D-thiogalactopyranoside (IPTG).
   3099..3176    -  promoter       lacI promoter: lacI
   3184..3463    -  CDS            TcR (fragment): tetracycline efflux protein; tet; confers resistance to tetracycline
   3485..3503    +  promoter       T7 promoter: promoter for bacteriophage T7 RNA polymerase
   3504..3528    +  protein_bind   lac operator: The lac repressor binds to the lac operator to inhibit transcription in E. coli. This inhibition can be relieved by adding lactose or isopropyl-β-D-thiogalactopyranoside (IPTG). lac repressor encoded by lacI
   3543..3565    +  RBS            RBS: efficient ribosome binding site from bacteriophage T7 gene 10 (Olins and Rangwala, 1989)
   3639..4520    +  CDS            PTPN11 (fragment): PTN11_HUMAN - Also known as PTP2C, SHPTP2. Experimental evidence at protein level: Swiss-Prot protein existence level 1. Acts downstream of various receptor and cytoplasmic protein tyrosine kinases to participate in the signal transduction from the cell surface to the nucleus (PubMed:10655584, PubMed:18559669, PubMed:18829466, PubMed:26742426, PubMed:28074573). Positively regulates MAPK signal transduction pathway (PubMed:28074573). Dephosphorylates GAB1, ARHGAP35 and EGFR (PubMed:28074573). Dephosphorylates ROCK2 at 'Tyr-722' resulting in stimulation of its RhoA binding activity (PubMed:18559
   4586..4603    +  CDS            9xHis (fragment): 9xHis affinity tag
   4613..4662    +  CDS            SET1 (fragment): solubility-enhancement tag derived from T7 phage gene 10B
   4670..4717    +  terminator     T7 terminator: transcription terminator for bacteriophage T7 RNA polymerase
   4754..5182    +  rep_origin     f1 ori (sequence partly withheld): f1 bacteriophage origin of replication; arrow indicates direction of (+) strand synthesis
   5235..5292    +  promoter       AmpR promoter (fragment): bla
   5301..6116    -  CDS            KanR: aminoglycoside phosphotransferase; aph(3')-Ia; confers resistance to kanamycin in bacteria or G418 (Geneticin®) in eukaryotes
