[The description below was written by a language model from this plasmid's Addgene catalogue record and pLannotate feature annotations shown in this document.]
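Description:
pET-NIC-His6-TEV-SHP2-PTP(Q510K) is a bacterial expression plasmid built on a pNIC (pET-derived) backbone for producing the isolated protein tyrosine phosphatase (PTP) domain of human SHP2, the product of PTPN11, carrying the Q510K substitution. The 6.2 kb plasmid replicates from a ColE1/pBR322-type origin accompanied by the bom region and the rop gene, which keeps copy number low, consistent with the catalogue's low-copy designation. Selection is by kanamycin through an aminoglycoside phosphotransferase gene. An f1 origin is also present, along with short remnants of the tetracycline resistance gene and an AmpR promoter fragment that are backbone leftovers rather than functional markers.

Expression is driven by a T7 promoter placed directly upstream of a lac operator and the strong T7 gene 10 ribosome binding site, with a T7 terminator downstream. The plasmid carries its own lacI gene and promoter, so transcription stays repressed until induced with IPTG in a host that supplies T7 RNA polymerase. The annotated PTPN11 fragment of roughly 880 bp corresponds to the catalytic domain. According to the name and catalogue fields, it is preceded by an N-terminal hexahistidine tag and a TEV protease site, allowing affinity purification followed by tag removal; these short elements fall in the unannotated gap between the RBS and the insert. A His-tag fragment detected downstream of the insert appears to be residual vector sequence, and the record does not indicate whether it is translated.

The stated purpose is production of His-tagged SHP2 PTP domain, and the associated work concerns the phenotypic consequences of pathogenic SHP2 variants.
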