Addgene plasmid #245219: pET-NIC-His6-TEV-SHP2-PTP(Q510K)
Purpose: Production of His-tagged SHP2 PTP domain
Depositing lab: Neel Shah. Depositing organization: Columbia University. Publication: Multiplexed single-cell transcriptomics reveals diverse phenotypic outcomes for pathogenic SHP2 variants. van Vlimmeren AE, Giglio RM, Jiang Z, Lee M, McFaline-Figueroa JL, Shah NH. bioRxiv [Preprint]. 2025 Jul 2:2025.06.30.662374. doi: 10.1101/2025.06.30.662374. PubMed 40631144.
Backbone
  Vector backbone: pNIC
  Vector type: Bacterial Expression
Growth in bacteria
  Bacterial resistance: Kanamycin, 50 μg/mL
  Growth temperature: 37°C
  Growth strain: DH5alpha
  Copy number: Low Copy
Gene/Insert
  Gene/Insert name: SHP2 PTP domain
  Species: H. sapiens (human)
  Mutation: Q510K
  Tag / fusion protein: 6xHis (N terminal on insert)
  Cloning method: Gibson Cloning
Terms and licenses: Academic/Nonprofit Terms; Industry Terms: Not Available to Industry
How to cite: pET-NIC-His6-TEV-SHP2-PTP(Q510K) was a gift from Neel Shah (Addgene plasmid # 245219 ; http://n2t.net/addgene:245219 ; RRID:Addgene_245219)
